>Addgene plasmid #191649 | pXD70Tet(CadR)-CadR | addgene full sequence | sequence record 375981 | Addgene NGS Result
GCATGGCGGCAAACGCTGGCGAGACGAAGGTGAAGCTCTGGGAGGGCATCTGCTACCCAGAGAACATGCG
CGATGACTGGCAGGACGAGATAGACGACATTCTTCAAGTGCCTTTCGCTTATGCGGTTCACGACATAGAC
CATGACCAGAAGAGCAAGCAGCGCAAGACGCATGCGCACGTCATTGTTGTCTGGGGCGGCAACACGACAC
GCAAGGCAATCATCAACGTCTTGAACCGATTGAGCGCGGACGGCAAGAAGTGCTGTTCGTCAGCCGAGCC
AATCAACAACATCAGGCATGCGTATGACTATCTGATTCACGACACGGCTTCCTGTCGCAAGAAGGGCAAG
GAGCTGTATCCGGTCGAAGCACGCATCGAGGGAAACAACTTCGACATTGGTCAGCTCGAACAGCTCTCGA
CTAAGGACAAGCAGGACATGCTCTTCGAGTTGGTCGGCTTCATCATGTGCGAGAGGTTCGAGACCATCAA
CGATTTCACGGCTGCGGCGCTGAGGGAGTTTCCCGAGCAGTACCGCGAAATCATCGTGGGGTACAACTCG
ATTCTCGAGCGCTATTGTCGCGGGAACTATCTGAACGCCGAACGTAAGCGCAAGTGCGTGGAACAGTCAG
GTGCCAAAGAGTAGTCGGGTCAATGCAGCAATGCGTGACTACGGGGCGGCGTGGTCTGCGCTCGCGCAGA
TCTAAGCCGACTCGTTCACGGATTGCGGAATTGACGCGACGGCCAACCGAATAGACCAGACTTGATTAAG
GGTCGATGGACGCTCTGCTCCATCGACCCTTTCCTTGCCCGTGTCTCGACTGGATGAGACCTGCAGAATC
GGGCGGCTCATTATTTTTCGCTAACTACGTCCGAAAAATAATGTGTCCGAAAAATAATGTGACAAATGAC
AAATGACAAATGACCACAGGGGGGCCACTACGACGGCCCCCCTAATAGTGCCGTGTGCCGTGTGCCGAAC
CGCAGGTAGATTGAGGGGTGGTTCGGAGGGGCGAAGTCCCTCCGTTCGGCGCTCGCGCCGATGGCCCGAG
GGCCGTGAGCGAAGCCGCGAACGGGCAAGGGCTGGGGGGTCTCGGGGGGAACGCCCGAGCGGGTGCAGGG
CTGGCCCTGCCACGTCCTTAGCGTAGCTAAGGTCTAACGTGCTAGACTTTAGTCGATTAAGTCTGTACGG
TTCGGAGGTTTCCATGGCTCACATCGCGAAATACAAGGCTCCATCGGTCGGGCACATGCTTGCCCACTAC
CGCCGCGACCGCAGCAGCCTGGAGCGCGACAACATCGACCCCGAGCGCATCAAGAACGACTTGGTGGTCG
GCCACTACACGAACAAGGACGGCAAGCTCGTTGTGGGGCGCGTGGAGCCGCGCGATGGCGAGCCGAACTG
GGGCACGGTGGAGAGCCGCATCGAGCGCGTGAACGAGGCCCAGAAGGCCGCAGGGAAGCGTGCCACGCGC
AAGGATGCGGTCGTTATGGCTGACGTTGTTGTGACGCTTCCCGACAATGTGCGCAAGGGCGATGAGGACA
GGTTCTTCCGTCTCACGTACTGGTACCTGTCGAAGAAGTTCGGCATCGAGAACATGATGGGCGGGTACGT
CCACAAGGACGAGGTGTTGAAGGATGGCACGCCCGCCCGCGACCACATGCACGTGCCGTTCACGCCCATC
CTAGATGGACGGTTCAACTACAAGCAGATGTGCCCCCGCAGCTTCTACCGGAGCATGCACAAGGAGCTTG
GGGATTACCTAGAGGGGCGCATGGGCTACCGCCCTGCAATCGAGCTTGACGAGGAGACGCGGGCGCAGCG
TGTATACACGGACAAGTCCGTGGATATCGACAAGGTACGCTGTGCGGTCGATAAGGCCGTGGTTGAACCT
GCGAAGGACGAAGCGGCGCGAATCGTCGCGGCGGCTAGGGAAGAAGCCGCCGCTTTACTGAATGATGCCG
AAACGCGTAAGGCAGAGCTTGTTACCGAGATTGCCGACAAGGAGGGTGACCTTGCCGAGCTTGACAGCCA
GCTCGAGGACGTGAAGCTCGATATCGAAGATGAGCAAGACCGATTGGAGTGTCTTCGGCAACGAGCGGAC
GGAGTTGCGCGAGACATTGGAGAGCTTCAACCCATCGCTACCGAGGTTCGGGGCTGGGAAGCTGCGGGAA
AAGCTGAGCGCGGCGCAATCCTCGATAACATCGTTGTTAAGTGCGATGGACTCGCGAGCCGCATCAGAGC
AGGAGTTGCGGGAATGCGAATCAAAGTGGAAGAGCTTAGAAGTCGAATATCGCGCCCGCTCGAATATCTG
ATGCGCAGGGAACAGCCAAGGCAACAGAGCCTTAATGACGTGCTGCGCGATGCGCAGCGGGCGGCGGATG
CGTGGAACCGCGACCACGCTGCACCGCAGAGGACGTATCGCGGGCGGGCTAGATGATGTGTTATAGTAGT
ACCTGTAATACACGACAAGGAGGTGCGACGCGAAAAAACCCCGCTGAAGCGGGGTTTTTTGCGCACCACA
GCAGACAGCAGAAAACATTCTGAACGCTAGGAAGCCGGTATGATTGTTACATATAAGGGGAAGAAAAATT
TCTTTTAGGTACTTGCTTTCCTAAAACTGATGTGATACAATGATTTAATCCAGAAAAGGAGTAAAAAATA
TGCGGCAAGGTATTCTTAAATAAAACTATAATCAAATAGTGGGAACAAAGGATTATGATAGCTCCTTTTG
TAGGGACTTAGTTTTTTGTACCCAATTTAAGAATACTTTTGCCTTATCAATTTTGACATATCCCCAAAAA
CAGCAATCACAAACAGGTGTATGCTGTATATGTGTATGTCCGCAACTTATAATCCCCAGTGGTAAAAGTA
TTTTACTGCTGGGGATTTTTATGCCCTTTGGGGCTGTAAAGGGAGGACAATCACATGAAAATAATCAATA
TTGGAATTCTTGCCCATGTAGACGCTGGAAAGACGACCTTGACGGAGAGCCTGCTATATGCCAGCGGAGC
CATTTCAGAACCGGGGAGCGTCGAAAAAGGGACAACGAGGACGGACACCATGTTTTTGGAGCGGCAGCGT
GGGATTACCATTCAAGCGGCAGTCACTTCCTTCCAGTGGCACAGATGTAAAGTTAACATTGTGGATACGC
CCGGCCACATGGATTTTTTGGCGGAGGTGTACCGCTCTTTGGCTGTTTTAGATGGGGCCATCTTGGTGAT
CTCCGCTAAAGATGGCGTGCAGGCCCAGACCCGTATTCTGTTCCATGCCCTGCGGAAAATGAACATTCCC
ACCGTTATCTTTATCAACAAGATCGACCAGGCTGGCGTTGATTTGCAGAGCGTGGTTCAGTCTGTTCGGG
ATAAGCTCTCCGCCGATATTATCATCAAGCAGACGGTGTCGCTGTCCCCGGAAATAGTCCTGGAGGAAAA
TACCGACATAGAAGCATGGGATGCGGTCATCGAAAATAACGATGAATTATTGGAAAAGTATATCGCAGGA
GAACCAATCAGCCGGGAAAAACTTGCGCGGGAGGAACAGCAGCGGGTTCAAGACGCCTCCCTGTTCCCAG
TCTATCATGGCAGCGCCAAAAATGGCCTTGGCATTCAACCGTTGATGGATGCGGTGACAGGGCTGTTCCA
ACCGATTGGGGAACAGGGGGGCGCCGCCCTATGCGGCAGCGTTTTCAAGGTTGAGTACACCGATTGCGGC
CAGCGGCGTGTCTATCTACGGTTATACAGCGGAACGCTGCGCCTGCGGGATACGGTGGCCCTGGCCGGGA
GAGAAAAGCTGAAAATCACAGAGATGCGTATTCCATCCAAAGGGGAAATTGTTCGGACAGACACCGCTTA
TCAGGGTGAAATTGTTATCCTTCCCAGCGACAGCGTGAGGTTAAACGATGTATTAGGGGACCAAACCCGG
CTCCCTCGTAAAAGGTGGCGCGAGGACCCCCTCCCCATGCTGCGGACGGCGATTGCGCCGAAAACGGCAG
CGCAAAGAGAACGGCTGCTGGACGCTCTTACGCAACTTGCGGATACTGACCCGCTTTTGCGTTGCGAAGT
GGATTCCATCACCCATGAGATCATTCTTTCTTTTTTGGGCCGGGTGCAGTTGGAGGTTGTTTCCGCTTTG
CTGTCGGAAAAATACAAGCTTGAAACAGTGGTAAAGGAACCCTCCGTCATTTATATGGAGCGGCCGCTCA
AAGCAGCCAGCCACACCATCCATATCGAGGTGCCGCCCAACCCGTTTTGGGCATCCATAGGACTGTCTGT
TACACCACTCTCGCTTGGCTCCGGTGTACAATACGAGAGCCGGGTTTCGCTGGGATACTTGAACCAGAGT
TTTCAAAACGCTGTCAGGGATGGTATCCGTTACGGGCTGGAGCAGGGCTTGTTCGGCTGGAACGTAACGG
ACTGTAAGATTTGCTTTGAATACGGGCTTTATTACAGTCCGGTCAGCACGCCGGCGGACTTCCGCTCATT
GGCCCCGATTGTATTGGAACAGGCATTGAAGGAATCGGGGACGCAGCTGCTGGAACCTTATCTCTCCTTC
ATCCTCTATGCGCCCCAGGAATACCTTTCCAGGGCTTATCATGATGCACCGAAATACTGTGCCACCATCG
AAACGGCCCAGGTAAAAAAGGATGAAGTTGTCTTTACTGGCGAGATTCCCGCCCGCTGTATACAGGCATA
CCGTACTGATCTGGCCTTTTACACCAACGGGCGGAGCGTATGCCTTACAGAGCTGAAAGGATATCAGGCC
GCTGTCGGTCAGCCGGTCATCCAGCCCCGCCGTCCAAACAGCCGCCTGGACAAGGTGCGCCATATGTTTC
AGAAGGTAATGTAAATCGTTAAGGGATCAACTTTGGGAGAGAGTTCAAAATTGATCCTTTTTTTATAACA
GGAATTAAATAATAAAAAAGCCGGATTAATAATCTGGCTTTTTATATTCTCTCTCTAGTATATAAACGCA
GAAAGGCCCACCCGAAGGTGAGCCAGTGTGAGTCGACTAGTTCATGCCTTCTTCTGCTCGTCGATGGTCT
GCTCGACCAGATTGAGGATCTCCTGCTGGTTGTGGACGTCCATCTTCGCATAGATGTTGCGAAGGTGGGT
CTTCGCGGTGGACTGCGTGATGACGAGCGTGTCCGCGATATGCTGCGCGGTGCGGCCGCGTGCCAGCAAT
ACGAGGATCTCCTCCTCGCGCCCCGTCAGCTGGTACTGGTCGGTGAGCGCATGGCACGCGTTCTGCAGCT
TGTTCGCGTGGGGAAGCGCATCGTGAACGTCGGGTGCGTCAGGGCCGGGCCATTGACCGCGGATTGGCGT
GTGGTAGTCGGTGATGCTTCCCGAAAGCGACGTGATGGCTCCGCAGGCGAACAATACGACAAGCGCGATG
ACCGAGCTGGACACGAATACGTCGGGCGACATATGCTCCAATAGAAGAGAGCTCGCCGCTTTGCCCGCGG
TGAACGAGAGGAACGCGACGCACCAGGGCATCAGGTAGGGTCGTTTGCTTTCGATGAGGAAGGGGGCCAG
CATGATAAAGAGGAACACCAGCTTCTGCGTGATGTTCAGCAAGACGAGGTAGAGGAATATCCACGTCTCG
TTCACGAAGGACGACAGCCACAAGGCAAGAAGCACGGTGGGTATGAGGAACACCTTGTACAGCTCGAGGC
TCCGCCTGTTCCAGAAGTACTGGACGAGCACGAGGATGGCCGCTCCGCCGCATGCGGTGCCCACGGCCGT
GCCCAGCTGGATGATGAGCGATACCGTCCCGCCGTCTTGCAGGGGAATCCATTGGTAGTGGATATGTCCG
AACACCACGGCATAGCAAGCCAGCGACAGCATCATCGTCACGACGAATACTCGTCGACCGCGAGGAGCCT
GGTCCGAGGGGACGATGAGGGATCGATCGGGGCAGCCGATTCCCGCCACCATGCTCCGCTCCGGGCTCGC
GCAGGCATCCTCGCTCGGGATGTCGTCGCGATCCGCACGCGGCGCGCGCGAACGGGCGTATTCCCTGAAA
TAGCAGAGCAGCACCATCGACACGATGGGGAGCAGCGATACCGTGCCGTAAGCGGCATCCACCTTCAGAA
ACGCGATGAGGCTGTTCATTGCCGCAACGACGATCGTTCCCAGGCCCAGCACGGCGGCGCAGGCGCGCGC
CCCGTAGGGAAAGAGCGCTTTCATCCAGAGAAACAGGATGACGCCCTCTCCAAGCCCGAATACGATGCGC
GCGATGGAGGATACGATGGGGTTGTCCTCCCATACGCTTTGCTGCAAGACGACGAACATGGAAGCCGACA
TCAACGCTCCTGCGCCGATGACGATCGCGGCGGGAACGTGGGTGGGCGCGTCCAGCTTGCGATACGCAAG
AGCCAGCATGATCAGGAGAAGGAACGATACGAGCGACGCGACGGCGTGGTAGTCGCCGCTGATATTGACG
GTTCTGATCGTCGAGAGGCGGTCGCCTTCGATGGCGAGCAGCGCGCATCCGAAGCCGATCGAAGCGATCG
CGATTCCCGGCACCTCGCGAATCGCCAGCGCAAGCGGCGACGATCCTCGTTCGTCTGTCATGCGGACCCC
CTTTTACTCACATCCCCATGGCGATAAGGCTCGTTCGAGCATTGTCGTCAGTATAGCAATTCGCCGATAC
CGCGGCGGCGGGCGGATGGCGAAATACCACTCTCGGTGGTAGGTCTTTCATGAGCTCGATAGTAGGGTTT
CTGACCTGGTTGAACAGAGTTCGCATCAGCGGTGGGGTGCTCAACTCGCGCTCGATCTGCATCATGGTTC
GCACGGACGCTTGGTCCGGCCCGCTCGTTGGAGTGCGGGTGATCTAGAAGCGGCCGCGAATTCAGAATAG
TAATACAGGATCCGAATCGTTTCAGTTGCCGCCGGATTAATAATCAAATAACCGTTCCTAAAAAATGCCC
TCTTGGGTTATCAAGAGGGTCATTATATTTCGCAAAAAACCCCGCTTCGGCGGGGTTTTTTCGCCTTGAA
GACGAAAGGGCCTCGTGATACGCCTATTTTTATAGGTTAATGTCATGATAATAATGGTTTCTTAGACGTC
AGGTGGCACTTTTCGGGGAAATGTGCGCGGAACCCCTATTTGTTTATTTTTCTAAATACATTCAAATATG
TATCCGCTCATGAGACAATAACCCTGATAAATGCTTCAATAATATTGAAAAAGGAAGAGTATGAGTATTC
AACATTTCCGTGTCGCCCTTATTCCCTTTTTTGCGGCATTTTGCCTTCCTGTTTTTGCTCACCCAGAAAC
GCTGGTGAAAGTAAAAGATGCTGAAGATCAGTTGGGTGCACGAGTGGGTTACATCGAACTGGATCTCAAC
AGCGGTAAGATCCTTGAGAGTTTTCGCCCCGAAGAACGTTTTCCAATGATGAGCACTTTTAAAGTTCTGC
TATGTGGCGCGGTATTATCCCGTGTTGACGCCGGGCAAGAGCAACTCGGTCGCCGCATACACTATTCTCA
GAATGACTTGGTTGAGTACTCACCAGTCACAGAAAAGCATCTTACGGATGGCATGACAGTAAGAGAATTA
TGCAGTGCTGCCATAACCATGAGTGATAACACTGCGGCCAACTTACTTCTGACAACGATCGGAGGACCGA
AGGAGCTAACCGCTTTTTTGCACAACATGGGGGATCATGTAACTCGCCTTGATCGTTGGGAACCGGAGCT
GAATGAAGCCATACCAAACGACGAGCGTGACACCACGATGCCTGCAGCAATGGCAACAACGTTGCGCAAA
CTATTAACTGGCGAACTACTTACTCTAGCTTCCCGGCAACAATTAATAGACTGGATGGAGGCGGATAAAG
TTGCAGGACCACTTCTGCGCTCGGCCCTTCCGGCTGGCTGGTTTATTGCTGATAAATCTGGAGCCGGTGA
GCGTGGGTCTCGCGGTATCATTGCAGCACTGGGGCCAGATGGTAAGCCCTCCCGTATCGTAGTTATCTAC
ACGACGGGGAGTCAGGCAACTATGGATGAACGAAATAGACAGATCGCTGAGATAGGTGCCTCACTGATTA
AGCATTGGTAACTGTCAGACCAAGTTTACTCATATATACTTTAGATTGATTTAAAACTTCATTTTTAATT
TAAAAGGATCTAGGTGAAGATCCTTTTTGATAATCTCATGACCAAAATCCCTTAACGTGAGTTTTCGTTC
CACTGAGCGTCAGACCCCGTAGAAAAGATCAAAGGATCTTCTTGAGATCCTTTTTTTCTGCGCGTAATCT
GCTGCTTGCAAACAAAAAAACCACCGCTACCAGCGGTGGTTTGTTTGCCGGATCAAGAGCTACCAACTCT
TTTTCCGAAGGTAACTGGCTTCAGCAGAGCGCAGATACCAAATACTGTCCTTCTAGTGTAGCCGTAGTTA
GGCCACCACTTCAAGAACTCTGTAGCACCGCCTACATACCTCGCTCTGCTAATCCTGTTACCAGTGGCTG
CTGCCAGTGGCGATAAGTCGTGTCTTACCGGGTTGGACTCAAGACGATAGTTACCGGATAAGGCGCAGCG
GTCGGGCTGAACGGGGGGTTCGTGCACACAGCCCAGCTTGGAGCGAACGACCTACACCGAACTGAGATAC
CTACAGCGTGAGCTATGAGAAAGCGCCACGCTTCCCGAAGGGAGAAAGGCGGACAGGTATCCGGTAAGCG
GCAGGGTCGGAACAGGAGAGCGCACGAGGGAGCTTCCAGGGGGAAACGCCTGGTATCTTTATAGTCCTGT
CGGGTTTCGCCACCTCTGACTTGAGCGTCGATTTTTGTGATGCTCGTCAGGGGGGCGGAGCCTATGGAAA
AACGCCAGCAACGCGGCCCGAGATGCGCCGCGTGCGGCTGCTGGAGATGGCGGACGCGATGGATATGTTC
TGCCAAGGGTTGGTTTGCGCATTCACAGTTCTCCGCAAGAATTGATTGGCTCCAATTCTTGGAGTGGTGA
ATCCGTTAGCGAGGTGCCGCCGGCATGAGCTCCTCTAGTAGAGAGCGTTCACCGACAAACAACAGATAAA
ACGAAAGGCCCAGTCTTTCGACTGAGCCTTTCGTTTTATTTGAAAAAGAAAAGCCCCAGCAAGCTTGGCG
GCAGCAGGGGCATTCGAGACAAGGAGATTATA
Features (pLannotate 1.2.2; 7 found; start..end, strand, type, name):
   2925..4838    +  CDS            tetM: TET1_ENTFL - Also known as tet(M). Experimental evidence at protein level: Swiss-Prot protein existence level 1. Abolishes the inhibitory effect of tetracyclin on protein synthesis by a non-covalent modification of the ribosomes. From Enterococcus faecalis (Streptococcus faecalis).
   4967..4994    -  terminator     T7Te terminator: phage T7 early transcription terminator
   6834..6853    -  misc_feature   BioBrick prefix: BioBrick prefix for parts that start with "ATG"
   7096..7200    +  promoter       AmpR promoter: bla
   7201..8061    +  CDS            AmpR: β-lactamase; bla; confers resistance to ampicillin, carbenicillin, and related antibiotics
   8232..8820    +  rep_origin     ori: high-copy-number ColE1/pMB1/pBR322/pUC origin of replication
   9001..9072    -  terminator     rrnB T1 terminator: transcription terminator T1 from the E. coli rrnB gene
