[The description below was written by a language model from this plasmid's Addgene catalogue record and pLannotate feature annotations shown in this document.]
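Description:
pXD70Tet(CadR)-CadR is a 9.1 kb shuttle plasmid that moves between Escherichia coli and the human gut actinobacterium Eggerthella lenta. It is built on the pXD69m1 backbone and catalogued as a bacterial expression vector. In E. coli it replicates from a high-copy ColE1/pUC-type origin and is selected with ampicillin through a β-lactamase gene driven by its native bla promoter. In E. lenta, selection relies on tetracycline. The annotated tetM gene, originally described in Enterococcus faecalis, encodes a ribosomal protection protein that relieves tetracycline's block on translation. The replication functions that maintain the plasmid in E. lenta must be present for shuttle use, but the automated feature table does not identify them. Several kilobases of the sequence, including the first ~2.9 kb, carry no annotation.

The payload is cadR, an E. lenta gene, supplied for genetic complementation, that is, restoring cadR function in a strain where it has been disrupted. The associated work concerns a family of transcriptional regulators in this organism. The cadR coding sequence itself was not recognised by the annotation, so its position and orientation cannot be given from the table; it probably lies in one of the unannotated stretches. The promoter driving it is not stated either, although the "(CadR)" in the plasmid name may refer to the gene's own promoter region. The remaining annotated elements are a phage T7 early (T7Te) terminator and the E. coli rrnB T1 terminator, which serve to insulate transcription units from read-through, and a BioBrick prefix scar left over from assembly.
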