Addgene plasmid #191649: pXD70Tet(CadR)-CadR
Purpose: E. coli - Eggerthella lenta shuttle plasmid (TetR), cadR complementation
Depositing lab: Emily Balskus. Depositing organization: Harvard University. Publication: Genetic manipulation of the human gut bacterium Eggerthella lenta reveals a widespread family of transcriptional regulators. Dong X, Guthrie BGH, Alexander M, Noecker C, Ramirez L, Glasser NR, Turnbaugh PJ, Balskus EP. Nat Commun. 2022 Dec 9;13(1):7624. doi: 10.1038/s41467-022-33576-3. PubMed 36494336.
Backbone
  Vector backbone: pXD69m1
  Vector type: Bacterial Expression
Growth in bacteria
  Bacterial resistance: Ampicillin, 100 μg/mL
  Growth temperature: 37°C
  Growth strain: DH5alpha
  Growth instructions: E. lenta: Tetracycline 20 μg/mL
  Copy number: High Copy
Gene/Insert
  Gene/Insert name: CadR
  Species: Eggerthella lenta
Terms and licenses: Academic/Nonprofit Terms; Industry Terms: Not Available to Industry
How to cite: pXD70Tet(CadR)-CadR was a gift from Emily Balskus (Addgene plasmid # 191649 ; http://n2t.net/addgene:191649 ; RRID:Addgene_191649)
